Addgene plasmid #236676: pAAVLINK-EF1alpha-5' PRR12
Purpose: 5' AAVLINK plasmid for PRR12 expression
Depositing lab: Zhonghua Lu. Depositing organization: Shenzhen Institute of Advanced Technology (SIAT), Chinese Academy of Sciences. Publication: AAVLINK: A potent DNA-recombination method for large cargo delivery in gene therapy. Lin J, Lin Y, Liu N, Cao W, Zhang J, Wen S, Zhang Y, Liao W, Hong Z, Lin Y, Liu Q, Liu H, Li Q, Chen B, Li M, Luo Z, Yang L, Yang Y, Zheng SH, Wang Y, Chu H, Hu Y, Qin Y, Luo BX, Tian S, Chen Y, Yan T, Yang L, Wang H, Liu T, Jiang Y, Lu Z. Cell. 2026 Feb 5;189(3):969-986.e17. doi: 10.1016/j.cell.2025.12.039. Epub 2026 Jan 27. PubMed 41605211.
Backbone
  Vector backbone: pAAV-hSyn-EGFP
  Backbone manufacturer: Addgene
  Vector type: AAV
Growth in bacteria
  Bacterial resistance: Ampicillin, 100 μg/mL
  Growth temperature: 37°C
  Growth strain: NEB Stable
  Copy number: High Copy
Gene/Insert
  Gene/Insert name: PRR12
  Species: H. sapiens (human)
  Entrez Gene: PRR12 (a.k.a. KIAA1205)
  Promoter: EF1alpha
  Tag / fusion protein: HA (N terminal on insert)
  Cloning method: Restriction Enzyme; 5′ cloning site unknown (unknown if destroyed)
Terms and licenses: Academic/Nonprofit Terms; Industry Terms: Not Available to Industry
Depositor comments: See publication for corresponding AAV Link vectors.
How to cite: pAAVLINK-EF1alpha-5' PRR12 was a gift from Zhonghua Lu (Addgene plasmid # 236676 ; http://n2t.net/addgene:236676 ; RRID:Addgene_236676)
