[The description below was written by a language model from this plasmid's Addgene catalogue record and pLannotate feature annotations shown in this document.]
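Description:
pAAVLINK-EF1alpha-5' PRR12 is an AAV transfer plasmid, built on the pAAV-hSyn-EGFP backbone, that carries the upstream half of a split expression cassette for human PRR12 (also known as KIAA1205). It belongs to the AAVLINK system, a DNA-recombination approach for delivering cargoes too large for a single AAV genome. In bacteria the 7.2 kb plasmid replicates from a high-copy ColE1/pUC-type origin and is selected with ampicillin through the bla gene. An f1 origin is also present. The annotated bom and rop matches are only short fragments.

Between the AAV2 inverted terminal repeats, which are detected only as fragments at each end of the cassette, expression is driven by the EF-1α core promoter followed by a truncated HTLV-1 5' LTR segment, a pairing commonly used as a compact composite promoter. Downstream lies an approximately 3.6 kb fragment of the PRR12 coding sequence. The catalogue entry records an N-terminal HA tag, although the feature table does not annotate it separately. The coding fragment runs directly into a short piece of the β-globin/immunoglobulin chimeric intron, most plausibly acting as a splice donor, and then a lox2272 site (annotated as a fragment). No polyadenylation signal is annotated, as expected for a 5' half-vector.

This layout suggests that Cre-mediated recombination at lox2272 joins this genome to a matching 3' vector inside co-transduced cells, and that splicing then removes the junction to yield a full-length PRR12 transcript. The record does not spell out this mechanism and does not identify the 3' partner or the Cre source, referring instead to the associated publication for the corresponding vectors.
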