Features (pLannotate 1.2.2; 16 found; start..end, strand, type, name):
     12..39      +  repeat_region  AAV2 ITR (fragment): inverted terminal repeat of adeno-associated virus serotype 2 inverted
     68..95      +  repeat_region  AAV2 ITR (fragment): inverted terminal repeat of adeno-associated virus serotype 2 inverted
    175..386     +  promoter       EF-1α core promoter: core promoter for human elongation factor EF-1α
    399..667     +  LTR            5' LTR (truncated): truncated 5' long terminal repeat (LTR) from human T-cell leukemia virus (HTLV) type 1
    737..4378    +  CDS            PRR12 (fragment): PRR12_HUMAN - Also known as KIAA1205. Experimental evidence at protein level: Swiss-Prot protein existence level 1. From Homo sapiens (Human).
   4377..4417    +  intron         chimeric intron (fragment): chimera between introns from human β-globin and immunoglobulin heavy chain genes
   4426..4454    +  protein_bind   lox2272 (fragment): Cre-mediated recombination occurs in the 8-bp core sequence (GGATACTT). lox2272 sites are compatible with each other, but incompatible with loxP or loxN sites (Lee and Saito, 1988). Cre recombinase
   4534..4561    -  repeat_region  AAV2 ITR (fragment): inverted terminal repeat of adeno-associated virus serotype 2 inverted
   4590..4617    -  repeat_region  AAV2 ITR (fragment): inverted terminal repeat of adeno-associated virus serotype 2 inverted
   4633..4684    -  misc_feature   bom (fragment): basis of mobility region from pBR322
   4703..5158    +  rep_origin     f1 ori (sequence partly withheld): f1 bacteriophage origin of replication; arrow indicates direction of (+) strand synthesis
   5159..5208    -  misc_feature   bom (fragment): basis of mobility region from pBR322
   5310..5345    -  CDS            rop (fragment): Rop protein, which maintains plasmids at low copy number; rop
   5440..5544    +  promoter       AmpR promoter: bla
   5545..6405    +  CDS            AmpR: β-lactamase; bla; confers resistance to ampicillin, carbenicillin, and related antibiotics
   6576..7164    +  rep_origin     ori: high-copy-number ColE1/pMB1/pBR322/pUC origin of replication
>Addgene plasmid #236676 | pAAVLINK-EF1alpha-5' PRR12 | addgene full sequence | sequence record 480224 | Addgene NGS Result
CCTGCAGGCAGCTGCGCGCTCGCTCGCTCACTGAGGCCGCCCGGGCGTCGGGCGACCTTTGGTCGCCCGG
CCTCAGTGAGCGAGCGAGCGCGCAGAGAGGGAGTGGCCAACTCCATCACTAGGGGTTCCTGCGGCCGCAC
GCGTGGATCTGCGATCGCTCCGGTGCCCGTCAGTGGGCAGAGCGCACATCGCCCACAGTCCCCGAGAAGT
TGGGGGGAGGGGTCGGCAATTGAACGGGTGCCTAGAGAAGGTGGCGCGGGGTAAACTGGGAAAGTGATGT
CGTGTACTGGCTCCGCCTTTTTCCCGAGGGTGGGGGAGAACCGTATATAAGTGCAGTAGTCGCCGTGAAC
GTTCTTTTTCGCAACGGGTTTGCCGCCAGAACACAGCTGAAGCTTCGAGGGGCTCGCATCTCTCCTTCAC
GCGCCCGCCGCCCTACCTGAGGCCGCCATCCACGCCGGTTGAGTCGCGTTCTGCCGCCTCCCGCCTGTGG
TGCCTCCTGAACTGCGTCCGCCGTCTAGGTAAGTTTAAAGCTCAGGTCGAGACCGGGCCTTTGTCCGGCG
CTCCCTTGGAGCCTACCTAGACTCAGCCGGCTCTCCACGCTTTGCCTGACCCTGCTTGCTCAACTCTACG
TCTTTGTTTCGTTTTCTGTTCTGCGCCGTTACAGATCCAAGCTGTGACCGGCGCCTACCGTACGGCCACC
ATGTACCCTTATGACGTACCTGACTATGCTGGATCTGACAGGAACTACCCCAGCGCCGGCTTCGGGGACC
CGCTCGGCGCCGGGGCGGGATGGAGTTACGAGAGGTCAGCGAAAGCTAGCTTGGTTTATGGCAGCTCCAG
GACCTCGCACCCCGAGACGGACATCTTACACCGCCAGGCCTATGCGGCCCCCCACCCACTGCAAAGCTAT
GCCACCAACCACCACCCGGCAGGCCTCTCTGGACTCTTCGACACTGGCCTCCACCACGCGGGCTCAGCAG
GGCCCGACGCCTCCGTCATGAACCTCATCTCGGCCCTGGAATCCCGGGGCCCCCAGCCTGGCCCCTCCGC
CTCCTCTCTCCTCTCCCAGTTCCGCAGTCCTTCCTGGCAAACAGCCATGCACACGCCAGGCCCCACGGAG
CTCTTCATCTCGGGTGCCCTGCCGGGTTCCAGCACCTTTCCGTCCTCATCTGCCCTGTCGGCTTACCAAC
ACCCGGCTTCCTTCGGCAGCCGCCCCTTCCCAGTGCCCTCGTCCCTCAGCCTCCAGGACCCCCCATTCAG
CCCTCCAGCTAACGGGCTCCTGTCCCCTCATGACGTGCTGCACCTGAAGCCCTCGCAGGCACCCACGGTG
CCCTCTTCACTGGGCTTCGAGCGCCTGGCAGGGGGCGGTGTCTTGGGGCCAGCTGGTCTCGGTCCAGCCC
AGACCCCCCCTTACCGCCCTGGCCCCCCAGACCCACCACCACCTCCTCGCCACCTCCCAACTCAGTTCAA
CCTGCTGGCTTCCTCTTCCGCTGCCGCCGCCGCTGCCGAGCAGTCCTCCCCACAGCTCTATAACTTCTCG
GGTGCTGCCCCGGGCCCACCGCCACCTGAGCGGGCCCTGCCACGCCAGGACACGGTCATCAAGCACTACC
AGCGGCCAGCCAGTGCCCAGCCCCCACCACCCCCGCCACCAGCCCATGCGCTCCAGCACTATCTGAGCTG
TGGAGGCAGCTACCCCTCCATGGGCCACCGGGCCAACCTGGCCTGCAGCCCCCTGGGTGGTGGGGAGCCC
TCCCCGGGTGCTGGGGAGCCTAGCAAGGCTGGTCCCAGCGGAGCCACGGCTGGGGCATCTGGCCGGGCCA
CGGGCCCTGAGGCAGCAGGGGGCGGTGGGGCTGGGGGTGGTGGTGGAGGTTACCGCCCCATCATTCAGTC
GCCTGGGTACAAGACGGGCAAAGGTGGTTATGGAGCAGCTGCCGGGGGTGCCACCAGGCCCCCCCCACCC
CGTTCGACCGCCACCCCCAAATGTCAGAGCCTGGGTGGGCCAGCAGCCGCCTATGCCACTGGGAAGGCCT
CTGGGGCTGGAGGGGCAGGGGGCCAGGCTTATTCCCCCGGTCAGCCTCAAGGGCTTCTGGGACCCCAGGC
CTACGGGCAAGGGTTTGGAGGGGGGCAGGCACAGGACTTGAGCAAAGCCCCCAGCTACTCAGGGGGCCCC
CCACAGCCCCCCAGCGGCCCCCCTCCTCCTGGCCTGGCCACATGTCAGAGCTACTCCCCGGACCAGCTGC
AGGGGCAGCTGTATGGGGTGCAGGGCGAGCCATACCCAGGGCCAGCCGCCCACTCCCAGGGGCTGCCCAC
AGCCAGCCCCTCGCTCAGCTACAGTACCGGCCATTCCCCAGCGCTCTCGGGCCATGGGGGTGGCTGGGGA
CCCAGCTCCCTGGGAGGCGGCGGTGAGGCCAGCCCATCTCACATCATTCGTCCGCTCCAGTCACCGCCTG
CCACCGGCCGTCCACCTGGAGTCGGCTCTCCAGGAGCCCCTGGCAAATACCTGAGCTCAGTCTTGGCCTC
AGCGCCTTTCCTGGCACCTCCGGGAGCTGGCAGCTATGCAGCTGGAGCAGGTGGCTACAAGGGCAAGGGG
GATGGCTCGGAGCTGCTGGCGGGCCCAGGTGGGCCTCCTGCGGAGCGCACAGAGGATGAGGAGTTCCTTA
TCCAGCACCTCTTGCAGGCGCCCAGCCCTCCTCGGACCTCAGGGGCGGACGGCTTGGTGGGCGAGGACGG
GGCAGCAGATGCCTCTAAGGGACTTGGGGGGAGTGGCGGGGCCGGGGGACCACCGGGTACACCCTACGAG
TTGGCCAAGGAAGACCCCCAGAGGTACCACCTGCAGAGTGTCATCCGCACCAGTGCCAGCCTGGATGAGG
GTGCCACTGCGGCACTGGAGCTGGGCCTGGGGAGGCTGAAGGAGAAGAAGAAAGGGCCAGAGCGGGGTGG
CGAGACCCCCGAGGGGCTGGCCACCTCTGTTGTCCACTACGGGGCAGGCGCCAAGGAGCTGGGGGCCTTC
TTGCAAAAGAGCCCTCCGCCCCCACCTCCCACGGCCCAGTCTACCCAGCCCACTCCCCATGGCCTCCTTC
TGGAGGCCGGGGGCCCTGACCTCCCACTGGTGCTGCCTCCGCCTCCCCCCCAGCTGCTCCCCTCGGTCCT
CAGCCATGCCCCCAGTCCCTCTCCCAGCGCCTCCAAAGTCGGCGTCCACCTCCTTGAGCCAGCCACCCGC
GATGGGGCACCCCAGCCACCTCCACCGCCACCCCCGCCTCCACCACCCATGCCCCTGCAGCTCGAGGCCC
ACCTCCGCAGCCATGGCCTGGAGCCCGCGGCCCCCAGCCCCCGCCTGCGACCCGAGGAGAGCCTGGATCC
GCCAGGCGCCATGCAGGAATTGCTCGGGGCTCTGGAGCCGCTGCCCCCGGCGCCTGGGGATACTGGCGTA
GGCCCGCCAAACTCGGAGGGCAAGGATCCCGCAGGCGCCTACCGCAGCCCCAGCCCGCAAGGCACCAAGG
CGCCGCGTTTCGTGCCGCTCACCTCCATCTGCTTCCCTGACTCCTTGCTCCAAGACGAGGAGCGCAGCTT
CTTCCCCACCATGGAGGAGATGTTCGGTGGAGGGGCCGCGGACGACTACGGCAAGGCCGGGCCACCTGAG
GACGAGGGGGACCCCAAGGCTGGCGCTGGGCCACCCCCCGGCCCCCCTGCTTATGATCCCTATGGGCCCT
ACTGTCCTGGCCGGGCGTCGGGAGCCGGGCCCGAGACACCGGGCCTGGGCCTGGACCCCAACAAACCGCC
TGAACTGCCCTCCACGGTCAACGCCGAGCCGCTGGGCCTGATCCAGAGTGGCCCCCACCAGGCGGCGCCA
CCACCCCCGCCTCCGCCACCGCCGCCTCCCGCGCCGGCCTCCGAACCCAAGGGTGGCCTCACCTCGCCCA
TCTTCTGCTCTACCAAGCCAAAGAAGCTGCTCAAGACATCCTCCTTCCACCTGCTGCGGCGCCGCGACCC
ACCCTTCCAGACCCCCAAGAAGCTGTACGCCCAGGAGTACGAGTTCGAGGCGGACGAGGACAAGGCCGAT
GTTCCCGCCGACATCCGCCTCAACCCCCGGCGCTTGCCTGACCTGGTCTCCAGCTGCCGCTCCCGTCCGG
CCCTCTCGCCACTGGGGGACATCGACTTCTGCCCACCCAACCCAGGACCCGATGGCCCCCGGCGCCGTGG
CCGCAAGCCCACGAAGGCGAAACGTGATGGGCCACCCCGGCCACGGGGGAGGCCCCGGATCCGCCCCCTG
GAGGTCCCGACCACTGCGGGGCCCGCCTCGGCCTCCACGCCCACCGATGGCGCCAAGAAACCCCGGGGCC
GGGGCCGAGGCCGGGGTCGAAAGGCTGAGGAGGCAGGTAAGTATCAAGGTTACAAGACAGGTTTAAGGAG
ACCAATAAGCTATTATTCGTATAGGATACTTTATACGAAGTTATTAAGTTATGGAGACCGGTGTGGCACG
TGCGGACCGAGCGGCCGCAGGAACCCCTAGTGATGGAGTTGGCCACTCCCTCTCTGCGCGCTCGCTCGCT
CACTGAGGCCGGGCGACCAAAGGTCGCCCGACGCCCGGGCGGCCTCAGTGAGCGAGCGAGCGCGCAGCTG
CCTGCAGGGGCGCCTGATGCGGTATTTTCTCCTTACGCATCTGTGCGGTATTTCACACCGCATA
[95 nt withheld, positions 4685-4779]
T
[46 nt withheld, positions 4781-4826]
C
[141 nt withheld, positions 4828-4968]
CCTTTGACGTTGGAGTCCACGTTCTTT
[37 nt withheld, positions 4996-5032]
ACTCTATCTCGGGCTATTCTTTTGATTTATAAGGGATTTTGCCGATTTCGGTCTATTGGTTAAAAAATGA
GCTGATTTAACAAAAATTTAACGCGAATTTTAACAAAATATTAACGTTTACAATTTTATGGTGCACTCTC
AGTACAATCTGCTCTGATGCCGCATAGTTAAGCCAGCCCCGACACCCGCCAACACCCGCTGACGCGCCCT
GACGGGCTTGTCTGCTCCCGGCATCCGCTTACAGACAAGCTGTGACCGTCTCCGGGAGCTGCATGTGTCA
GAGGTTTTCACCGTCATCACCGAAACGCGCGAGACGAAAGGGCCTCGTGATACGCCTATTTTTATAGGTT
AATGTCATGATAATAATGGTTTCTTAGACGTCAGGTGGCACTTTTCGGGGAAATGTGCGCGGAACCCCTA
TTTGTTTATTTTTCTAAATACATTCAAATATGTATCCGCTCATGAGACAATAACCCTGATAAATGCTTCA
ATAATATTGAAAAAGGAAGAGTATGAGTATTCAACATTTCCGTGTCGCCCTTATTCCCTTTTTTGCGGCA
TTTTGCCTTCCTGTTTTTGCTCACCCAGAAACGCTGGTGAAAGTAAAAGATGCTGAAGATCAGTTGGGTG
CACGAGTGGGTTACATCGAACTGGATCTCAACAGCGGTAAGATCCTTGAGAGTTTTCGCCCCGAAGAACG
TTTTCCAATGATGAGCACTTTTAAAGTTCTGCTATGTGGCGCGGTATTATCCCGTATTGACGCCGGGCAA
GAGCAACTCGGTCGCCGCATACACTATTCTCAGAATGACTTGGTTGAGTACTCACCAGTCACAGAAAAGC
ATCTTACGGATGGCATGACAGTAAGAGAATTATGCAGTGCTGCCATAACCATGAGTGATAACACTGCGGC
CAACTTACTTCTGACAACGATCGGAGGACCGAAGGAGCTAACCGCTTTTTTGCACAACATGGGGGATCAT
GTAACTCGCCTTGATCGTTGGGAACCGGAGCTGAATGAAGCCATACCAAACGACGAGCGTGACACCACGA
TGCCTGTAGCAATGGCAACAACGTTGCGCAAACTATTAACTGGCGAACTACTTACTCTAGCTTCCCGGCA
ACAATTAATAGACTGGATGGAGGCGGATAAAGTTGCAGGACCACTTCTGCGCTCGGCCCTTCCGGCTGGC
TGGTTTATTGCTGATAAATCTGGAGCCGGTGAGCGTGGGTCTCGCGGTATCATTGCAGCACTGGGGCCAG
ATGGTAAGCCCTCCCGTATCGTAGTTATCTACACGACGGGGAGTCAGGCAACTATGGATGAACGAAATAG
ACAGATCGCTGAGATAGGTGCCTCACTGATTAAGCATTGGTAACTGTCAGACCAAGTTTACTCATATATA
CTTTAGATTGATTTAAAACTTCATTTTTAATTTAAAAGGATCTAGGTGAAGATCCTTTTTGATAATCTCA
TGACCAAAATCCCTTAACGTGAGTTTTCGTTCCACTGAGCGTCAGACCCCGTAGAAAAGATCAAAGGATC
TTCTTGAGATCCTTTTTTTCTGCGCGTAATCTGCTGCTTGCAAACAAAAAAACCACCGCTACCAGCGGTG
GTTTGTTTGCCGGATCAAGAGCTACCAACTCTTTTTCCGAAGGTAACTGGCTTCAGCAGAGCGCAGATAC
CAAATACTGTTCTTCTAGTGTAGCCGTAGTTAGGCCACCACTTCAAGAACTCTGTAGCACCGCCTACATA
CCTCGCTCTGCTAATCCTGTTACCAGTGGCTGCTGCCAGTGGCGATAAGTCGTGTCTTACCGGGTTGGAC
TCAAGACGATAGTTACCGGATAAGGCGCAGCGGTCGGGCTGAACGGGGGGTTCGTGCACACAGCCCAGCT
TGGAGCGAACGACCTACACCGAACTGAGATACCTACAGCGTGAGCTATGAGAAAGCGCCACGCTTCCCGA
AGGGAGAAAGGCGGACAGGTATCCGGTAAGCGGCAGGGTCGGAACAGGAGAGCGCACGAGGGAGCTTCCA
GGGGGAAACGCCTGGTATCTTTATAGTCCTGTCGGGTTTCGCCACCTCTGACTTGAGCGTCGATTTTTGT
GATGCTCGTCAGGGGGGCGGAGCCTATGGAAAAACGCCAGCAACGCGGCCTTTTTACGGTTCCTGGCCTT
TTGCTGGCCTTTTGCTCACATGT
